>Addgene plasmid #74019 | FH95pUp97aGW (C3) | addgene full sequence | sequence record 201565 | Addgene NGS Result
GTCGACGGATCGGGAGATCTCCCGATCCCCTATGGTGCACTCTCAGTACAATCTGCTCTGATGCCGCATA
GTTAAGCCAGTATCTGCTCCCTGCTTGTGTGTTGGAGGTCGCTGAGTAGTGCGCGAGCAAAATTTAAGCT
ACAACAAGGCAAGGCTTGACCGACAATTGCATGAAGAATCTGCTTAGGGTTAGGCGTTTTGCGCTGCTTC
GCGATGTACGGGCCAGATATACGCGTTGACATTGATTATTGACTAGTTATTAATAGTAATCAATTACGGG
GTCATTAGTTCATAGCCCATATATGGAGTTCCGCGTTACATAACTTACGGTAAATGGCCCGCCTGGCTGA
CCGCCCAACGACCCCCGCCCATTGACGTCAATAATGACGTATGTTCCCATAGTAACGCCAATAGGGACTT
TCCATTGACGTCAATGGGTGGAGTATTTACGGTAAACTGCCCACTTGGCAGTACATCAAGTGTATCATAT
GCCAAGTACGCCCCCTATTGACGTCAATGACGGTAAATGGCCCGCCTGGCATTATGCCCAGTACATGACC
TTATGGGACTTTCCTACTTGGCAGTACATCTACGTATTAGTCATCGCTATTACCATGGTGATGCGGTTTT
GGCAGTACATCAATGGGCGTGGATAGCGGTTTGACTCACGGGGATTTCCAAGTCTCCACCCCATTGACGT
CAATGGGAGTTTGTTTTGGCACCAAAATCAACGGGACTTTCCAAAATGTCGTAACAACTCCGCCCCATTG
ACGCAAATGGGCGGTAGGCGTGTACGGTGGGAGGTCTATATAAGCAGCGCGTTTTGCCTGTACTGGGTCT
CTCTGGTTAGACCAGATCTGAGCCTGGGAGCTCTCTGGCTAACTAGGGAACCCACTGCTTAAGCCTCAAT
AAAGCTTGCCTTGAGTGCTTCAAGTAGTGTGTGCCCGTCTGTTGTGTGACTCTGGTAACTAGAGATCCCT
CAGACCCTTTTAGTCAGTGTGGAAAATCTCTAGCAGTGGCGCCCGAACAGGGACTTGAAAGCGAAAGGGA
AACCAGAGGAGCTCTCTCGACGCAGGACTCGGCTTGCTGAAGCGCGCACGGCAAGAGGCGAGGGGCGGCG
ACTGGTGAGTACGCCAAAAATTTTGACTAGCGGAGGCTAGAAGGAGAGAGATGGGTGCGAGAGCGTCAGT
ATTAAGCGGGGGAGAATTAGATCGCGATGGGAAAAAATTCGGTTAAGGCCAGGGGGAAAGAAAAAATATA
AATTAAAACATATAGTATGGGCAAGCAGGGAGCTAGAACGATTCGCAGTTAATCCTGGCCTGTTAGAAAC
ATCAGAAGGCTGTAGACAAATACTGGGACAGCTACAACCATCCCTTCAGACAGGATCAGAAGAACTTAGA
TCATTATATAATACAGTAGCAACCCTCTATTGTGTGCATCAAAGGATAGAGATAAAAGACACCAAGGAAG
CTTTAGACAAGATAGAGGAAGAGCAAAACAAAAGTAAGACCACCGCACAGCAAGCGGCCGCTGATCTTCA
GACCTGGAGGAGGAGATATGAGGGACAATTGGAGAAGTGAATTATATAAATATAAAGTAGTAAAAATTGA
ACCATTAGGAGTAGCACCCACCAAGGCAAAGAGAAGAGTGGTGCAGAGAGAAAAAAGAGCAGTGGGAATA
GGAGCTTTGTTCCTTGGGTTCTTGGGAGCAGCAGGAAGCACTATGGGCGCAGCGTCAATGACGCTGACGG
TACAGGCCAGACAATTATTGTCTGGTATAGTGCAGCAGCAGAACAATTTGCTGAGGGCTATTGAGGCGCA
ACAGCATCTGTTGCAACTCACAGTCTGGGGCATCAAGCAGCTCCAGGCAAGAATCCTGGCTGTGGAAAGA
TACCTAAAGGATCAACAGCTCCTGGGGATTTGGGGTTGCTCTGGAAAACTCATTTGCACCACTGCTGTGC
CTTGGAATGCTAGTTGGAGTAATAAATCTCTGGAACAGATTTGGAATCACACGACCTGGATGGAGTGGGA
CAGAGAAATTAACAATTACACAAGCTTAATACTGAGAGATCCCCTCATAATTTCCCCAAAGCGTAACCAT
GTGTGAATAAATTTTGAGCTAGTAGGGTTGCAGCCACGAGTAAGTCTTCCCTTGTTATTGTGTAGCCAGA
ATGCCGCAAAACTTCCATGCCTAAGCGAACTGTTGAGAGTACGTTTCGATTTCTGACTGTGTTAGCCTGG
AAGTGCTTGTCCCAACCTTGTTTCTGAGCATGAACGCCCGCAAGCCAACATGTTAGTTGAAGCATCAGGG
CGATTAGCAGCATGATATCAAAACGCTCTGAGCTGCTCGTTCGGCTATGGCGTAGGCCTAGTCCGTAGGC
AGGACTTTTCAAGTCTCGGAAGGTTTCTTCAATCTGCATTCGCTTCGAATAGATATTAACAAGTTGTTTG
GGTGTTCGAATTTCAACAGGTAAGTTAGTTGCTAGAACCCATGGCTCCTTTGCCGACGCTGAGTAGATTT
TAGGTGACGGGTGGTGACAATGAGTCCGTGTCGAGCGCTGATTTTTTCGGCCTTTAGAGCGAGATTTATA
CAATAGAATTTGGCATGAGATTGGATTGCTTTTAGTCAGCCTCTTATAGCCTAAAGTCTTTGAGTGACTA
GATGACATATCATGTAAGTTGCTGATAGGTTTCCAGTTTTCCGCTCCTAGGTCTGCATATTGTACTTTTC
CTCTTACTCGACTTAACCAGTACCAACCCAGCTTCTCAACGGATTTATACCATGGCACTTTAAAGCCAGC
ATCACTGACAATGAGCGGTGTGGTGTTACTCGGTAGAATGCTCGCAAGGTCGGCTAGAAATTGGTCATGA
GCTTTCTTTGAACATTGCTCTGAAAGCGGGAACGCTTTCTCATAAAGAGTAACAGAACGACCGTGTAGTG
CGACTGAAGCTCGCAATACCATAAGTCGTTTTTGCTCACGAATATCAGACCAGTCAACAAGTACAATGGG
CATCGTATTGCCCGAACAGATAAAGCTAGCATGCCAACGGTATACAGCGAGTCGCTCTTTGTGGAGGTGA
CGATTACCTAACAATCGGTCGATTCGTTTGATGTTATGTTTTGTTCTCGCTTTGGTTGGCAGGTTACGGC
CAAGTTCGGTAAGAGTGAGAGTTTTACAGTCAAGTAATGCGTGGCAAGCCAACGTTAAGCTGTTGAGTCG
TTTTAAGTGTAATTCGGGGCAGAATTGGTAAAGAGAGTCGTGTAAAATATCGAGTTCGCACATCTTGTTG
TCTGATTATTGATTTTTCGCGAAACCATTTGATCATATGACAAGATGTGTATCCACCTTAACTTAATGAT
TTTTACCAAAATCATTAGGGGATTCATCAGAGCTTAATACACTCCTTAATTGAAGAATCGCAAAACCAGC
AAGAAAAGAATGAACAAGAATTATTGGAATTAGATAAATGGGCAAGTTTGTGGAATTGGTTTAACATAAC
AAATTGGCTGTGGTATATAAAATTATTCATAATGATAGTAGGAGGCTTGGTAGGTTTAAGAATAGTTTTT
GCTGTACTTTCTATAGTGAATAGAGTTAGGCAGGGATATTCACCATTATCGTTTCAGACCCACCTCCCAA
CCCCGAGGGGACCCGACAGGCCCGAAGGAATAGAAGAAGAAGGTGGAGAGAGAGACAGAGACAGATCCAT
TCGATTAGTGAACGGATCGGCACTGCGTGCGCCAATTCTGCAGACAAATGGCAGTATTCATCCACAATTT
TAAAAGAAAAGGGGGGATTGGGGGGTACAGTGCAGGGGAAAGAATAGTAGACATAATAGCAACAGACATA
CAAACTAAAGAATTACAAAAACAAATTACAAAAATTCAAAATTTTCGGGTTTATTACAGGGACAGCAGAG
ATCCAGTTTGGTTAATCGTACGAATTCGAACGCTGACGTCATCAACCCGCTCCAAGGAATCGCGGGCCCA
GTGTCACTAGGCGGGAACACCCAGCGCGCGTGCGCCCTGGCAGGAAGATGGCTGTGAGGGACAGGGGAGT
GGCGCCCTGCAATATTTGCATGTCGCTATGTGTTCTGGGAAATCACCATAAACGTGAAATGTCTTTGGAT
TTGGGAATCTTATAAGTTCTGTATGAGACCACAGATCCCCGGACATCCAGGCACACAAGTTCAAGAGACT
TGTGTGCCTGGATGTCCTTTTTGGAAAGCTTATCGAATTAATTAACCCGTGTCGGCTCCAGATCTGGCCT
CCGCGCCGGGTTTTGGCGCCTCCCGCGGGCGCCCCCCTCCTCACGGCGAGCGCTGCCACGTCAGACGAAG
GGCGCAGCGAGCGTCCTGATCCTTCCGCCCGGACGCTCAGGACAGCGGCCCGCTGCTCATAAGACTCGGC
CTTAGAACCCCAGTATCAGCAGAAGGACATTTTAGGACGGGACTTGGGTGACTCTAGGGCACTGGTTTTC
TTTCCAGAGAGCGGAACAGGCGAGGAAAAGTAGTCCCTTCTCGGCGATTCTGCGGAGGGATCTCCGTGGG
GCGGTGAACGCCGATGATTATATAAGGACGCGCCGGGTGTGGCACAGCTAGTTCCGTCGCAGCCGGGATT
TGGGTCGCGGTTCTTGTTTGTGGATCGCTGTGATCGTCACTTGGTGAGTAGCGGGCTGCTGGGCTGGCCG
GGGCTTTCGTGGCCGCCGGGCCGCTCGGTGGGACGGAAGCGTGTGGAGAGACCGCCAAGGGCTGTAGTCT
GGGTCCGCGAGCAAGGTTGCCCTGAACTGGGGGTTGGGGGGAGCGCAGCAAAATGGCGGCTGTTCCCGAG
TCTTGAATGGAAGACGCTTGTGAGGCGGGCTGTGAGGTCGTTGAAACAAGGTGGGGGGCATGGTGGGCGG
CAAGAACCCAAGGTCTTGAGGCCTTCGCTAATGCGGGAAAGCTCTTATTCGGGTGAGATGGGCTGGGGCA
CCATCTGGGGACCCTGACGTGAAGTTTGTCACTGACTGGAGAACTCGGTTTGTCGTCTGTTGCGGGGGCG
GCAGTTATGGCGGTGCCGTTGGGCAGTGCACCCGTACCTTTGGGAGCGCGCGCCCTCGTCGTGTCGTGAC
GTCACCCGTTCTGTTGGCTTATAATGCAGGGTGGGGCCACCTGCCGGTAGGTGTGCGGTAGGCTTTTCTC
CGTCGCAGGACGCAGGGTTCGGGCCTAGGGTAGGCTCTCCTGAATCGACAGGCGCCGGACCTCTGGTGAG
GGGAGGGATAAGTGAGGCGTCAGTTTCTTTGGTCGGTTTTATGTACCTATCTTCTTAAGTAGCTGAAGCT
CCGGTTTTGAACTATGCGCTCGGGGTTGGCGAGTGTGTTTTGTGAAGTTTTTTAGGCACCTTTTGAAATG
TAATCATTTGGGTCAATATGTAATTTTCAGTGTTAGACTAGTAAATTGTCCGCTAAATTCTGGCCGTTTT
TGGCTTTTTTGTTAGACGAAGCTTGGGCTGCAGGTCGACTCTAGACCACCATGGATTGCCTGTGCATTGT
AACTACAAAGAAATACCGGTATCAGGACGAAGAGGTGCTGCCTTCAGAGCGGATTTCCCCGCAAGTCCCA
AATGAGGTGCTGGGTCCGGAGCTGGTTCACGTCTCGGAGAAGAGCCTGTCAGAGATTGAGAATGTCCACG
GGTTTGTCTCTCACTCTCATATCTCACCCATAAAGGCAAATCCTCCTCCTGTGCTGGTCAACACAGACAG
CTTGGAGACACCAACTTATGTTAATGGTACTGATGCAGATTATGAATATGAGGAAATCACACTTGAAAGG
GGAAATTCAGGCCTTGGTTTCAGCATTGCAGGAGGTACAGACAACCCACACATTGGAGATGACTCAAGTA
TTTTCATCACCAAAATTATCACGGGAGGAGCAGCTGCCCAGGATGGAAGATTGCGGGTAAATGACTGTAT
ACTGAGAGTAAATGAAGCAGATGTTCGTGATGTAACCCACAGCAAAGCAGTTGAAGCATTGAAAGAAGCT
GGATCGATAGTGCGATTATATGTGAAAAGGCGGAAGCCAGCCTCAGAAAAAATCATGGAAATAAAACTTA
TTAAAGGCCCTAAAGGTCTTGGGTTCAGCATTGCTGGAGGTGTTGGAAACCAGCACATTCCTGGGGATAA
CAGCATCTATGTAACCAAAATAATTGAAGGAGGTGCAGCACACAAGGACGGCAAACTTCAGATTGGAGAC
AAGCTTCTAGCAGTGAACAGTGTCTGTTTAGAAGAAGTTACTCATGAAGAAGCAGTGACTGCCTTAAAGA
ATACATCTGATTTTGTTTATTTGAAAGTGGCAAAACCAACAAGTATGTATATAAATGATGGCTATGCACC
ACCCGACATCACTAATTCTTCTTCTCAGTCTGTTGACAACCATGTTAGCCCGTCTTCATACTTGGGCCAG
ACTCCAGCGTCACCAGCCAGATACTCACCCATTTCTAAAGCAGTGCTTGGAGATGATGAGATCACTAGGG
AACCTAGAAAAGTTGTTCTTCATCGTGGCTCAACGGGACTTGGTTTCAACATTGTGGGAGGCGAAGATGG
AGAAGGGATTTTTATCTCTTTCATCCTTGCTGGGGGACCTGCTGACCTAAGCGGAGAGCTCAGAAAAGGA
GATCGCATTATATCGGTAAACAGTGTTGACCTCAGAGCTGCAAGTCATGAACAAGCAGCTGCCGCATTAA
AAAACGCAGGCCAAGCTGTCACTATTGTCGCACAGTATCGGCCTGAAGAGTACAGTCGTTTTGAAGCTAA
AATTCACGACTTGCGGGAGCAGATGATGAACAGCAGTGTCAGCTCAGGGTCAGGGTCTCTCCGAACCAGC
CAAAAGCGGTCCCTCTATGTCAGAGCCCTTTTTGATTACGACAAGACTAAAGACAGTGGCCTTCCCAGTC
AAGGGTTGAACTTCAAATTCGGAGATATTCTCCATGTTATCAATGCTTCTGATGACGAGTGGTGGCAGGC
CAGACAGGTGACCCCAGATGGTGAGAGTGACGAAGTTGGAGTAATTCCTAGTAAACGCAGAGTTGAGAAG
AAAGAACGAGCCCGATTAAAAACAGTCAAATTCAATTCTAAAACAAGAGGAGATAAAGGGTCATTCAATG
ACAAGCGTAAAAAGAACCTCTTTTCCCGAAAATTTCCCTTCTACAAGAACAAGGACCAGAGTGAGCAGGA
AACAAGTGATGCTGACCAGCACGTAACTTCTAATGCCAGCGATAGCGAAAGTAGTTACCGTGGTCAAGAA
GAATATGTTTTATCGTATGAGCCGGTGAATCAGCAAGAAGTTAATTATACCCGACCAGTCATCATATTAG
GACCTATGAAAGACAGAGTAAATGATGACTTAATCTCAGAATTTCCTGACAAATTTGGATCCTGTGTCCC
TCATACAACTAGACCAAAGCGTGACTATGAGGTGGATGGACGAGATTACCATTTTGTGACTTCAAGAGAA
CAGATGGAGAAAGATATCCAGGAGCATAAATTCATTGAAGCTGGCCAGTATAACAACCATCTATACGGAA
CGAGTGTCCAATCTGTGCGAGCAGTAGCAGAGAAGGGCAAGCATTGTATCCTTGATGTGTCTGGAAATGC
CATCAAGAGGTTGCAGATTGCACAGCTCTATCCAATATCTATTTTTATTAAACCCAAATCCATGGAAAAT
ATCATGGAAATGAATAAACGCCTAACAGACGAACAGGCCAGAAAAACGTTTGAGAGAGCAGTGAGACTGG
AGCAGGAGTTCACTGAGCATTTCACAGCTATTGTCCAGGGAGACACGCTGGAGGACATTTACAATCAAGT
GAAGCAGATCATAGAAGAGCAGTCTGGTCCTTACATCTGGGTCCCAGCAAAAGAAAAATTAGGATCCGGT
GGATCAGGAGGTTCAGGTGGAAGATCCATCGCCACCATGGTGAGCAAGGGCGAGGAGCTGTTCACCGGGG
TGGTGCCCATCCTGGTCGAGCTGGACGGCGACGTAAACGGCCACAAGTTCAGCGTGTCCGGCGAGGGCGA
GGGCGATGCCACCTACGGCAAGCTGACCCTGAAGTTCATCTGCACCACCGGCAAGCTGCCCGTGCCCTGG
CCCACCCTCGTGACCACCCTGACCTACGGCGTGCAGTGCTTCAGCCGCTACCCCGACCACATGAAGCAGC
ACGACTTCTTCAAGTCCGCCATGCCCGAAGGCTACGTCCAGGAGCGCACCATCTTCTTCAAGGACGACGG
CAACTACAAGACCCGCGCCGAGGTGAAGTTCGAGGGCGACACCCTGGTGAACCGCATCGAGCTGAAGGGC
ATCGACTTCAAGGAGGACGGCAACATCCTGGGGCACAAGCTGGAGTACAACTACAACAGCCACAACGTCT
ATATCATGGCCGACAAGCAGAAGAACGGCATCAAGGTGAACTTCAAGATCCGCCACAACATCGAGGACGG
CAGCGTGCAGCTCGCCGACCACTACCAGCAGAACACCCCCATCGGCGACGGCCCCGTGCTGCTGCCCGAC
AACCACTACCTGAGCACCCAGTCCGCCCTGAGCAAAGACCCCAACGAGAAGCGCGATCACATGGTCCTGC
TGGAGTTCGTGACCGCCGCCGGGATCACTCTCGGCATGGACGAGCTGTACAAGTAAGCTAGCTCGAGCTA
GAATTAATTCGATATCAAGCTTATCGATAATCAACCTCTGGATTACAAAATTTGTGAAAGATTGACTGGT
ATTCTTAACTATGTTGCTCCTTTTACGCTATGTGGATACGCTGCTTTAATGCCTTTGTATCATGCTATTG
CTTCCCGTATGGCTTTCATTTTCTCCTCCTTGTATAAATCCTGGTTGCTGTCTCTTTATGAGGAGTTGTG
GCCCGTTGTCAGGCAACGTGGCGTGGTGTGCACTGTGTTTGCTGACGCAACCCCCACTGGTTGGGGCATT
GCCACCACCTGTCAGCTCCTTTCCGGGACTTTCGCTTTCCCCCTCCCTATTGCCACGGCGGAACTCATCG
CCGCCTGCCTTGCCCGCTGCTGGACAGGGGCTCGGCTGTTGGGCACTGACAATTCCGTGGTGTTGTCGGG
GAAATCATCGTCCTTTCCTTGGCTGCTCGCCTGTGTTGCCACCTGGATTCTGCGCGGGACGTCCTTCTGC
TACGTCCCTTCGGCCCTCAATCCAGCGGACCTTCCTTCCCGCGGCCTGCTGCCGGCTCTGCGGCCTCTTC
CGCGTCTTCGCCTTCGCCCTCAGACGAGTCGGATCTCCCTTTGGGCCGCCTCCCCGCATCGATACCGTCG
AGACCTAGAAAAACATGGAGCAATCACAAGTAGCAATACAGCAGCTACCAATGCTGATTGTGCCTGGCTA
GAAGCACAAGAGGAGGAGGAGGTGGGTTTTCCAGTCACACCTCAGGTACCTTTAAGACCAATGACTTACA
AGGCAGCTGTAGATCTTAGCCACTTTTTAAAAGAAAAGGGGGGACTGGAAGGGCTAATTCACTCCCAACG
AAGACAAGATATCCTTGATCTGTGGATCTACCACACACAAGGCTACTTCCCTGATTGGCAGAACTACACA
CCAGGGCCAGGGATCAGATATCCACTGACCTTTGGATGGTGCTACAAGCTAGTACCAGTTGAGCAAGAGA
AGGTAGAAGAAGCCAATGAAGGAGAGAACACCCGCTTGTTACACCCTGTGAGCCTGCATGGGATGGATGA
CCCGGAGAGAGAAGTATTAGAGTGGAGGTTTGACAGCCGCCTAGCATTTCATCACATGGCCCGAGAGCTG
CATCCGGACTGTACTGGGTCTCTCTGGTTAGACCAGATCTGAGCCTGGGAGCTCTCTGGCTAACTAGGGA
ACCCACTGCTTAAGCCTCAATAAAGCTTGCCTTGAGTGCTTCAAGTAGTGTGTGCCCGTCTGTTGTGTGA
CTCTGGTAACTAGAGATCCCTCAGACCCTTTTAGTCAGTGTGGAAAATCTCTAGCAGGGCCCGTTTAAAC
CCGCTGATCAGCCTCGACTGTGCCTTCTAGTTGCCAGCCATCTGTTGTTTGCCCCTCCCCCGTGCCTTCC
TTGACCCTGGAAGGTGCCACTCCCACTGTCCTTTCCTAATAAAATGAGGAAATTGCATCGCATTGTCTGA
GTAGGTGTCATTCTATTCTGGGGGGTGGGGTGGGGCAGGACAGCAAGGGGGAGGATTGGGAAGACAATAG
CAGGCATGCTGGGGATGCGGTGGGCTCTATGGCTTCTGAGGCGGAAAGAACCAGCTGGGGCTCTAGGGGG
TATCCCC
[124 nt withheld, positions 10298-10421]
C
[91 nt withheld, positions 10423-10513]
A
[49 nt withheld, positions 10515-10563]
CCTTTGACGTTGGAGTCCACGTTCTTT
[37 nt withheld, positions 10591-10627]
ACCCTATCTCGGTCTATTCTTTTGATTTATAAGGGATTTTGCCGATTTCGGCCTATTGGTTAAAAAATGA
GCTGATTTAACAAAAATTTAACGCGAATTAATTCTGTGGAATGTGTGTCAGTTAGGGTGTGGAAAGTCCC
CAGGCTCCCCAGCAGGCAGAAGTATGCAAAGCATGCATCTCAATTAGTCAGCAACCAGGTGTGGAAAGTC
CCCAGGCTCCCCAGCAGGCAGAAGTATGCAAAGCATGCATCTCAATTAGTCAGCAACCATAGTCCCGCCC
CTAACTCCGCCCATCCCGCCCCTAACTCCGCCCAGTTCCGCCCATTCTCCGCCCCATGGCTGACTAATTT
TTTTTATTTATGCAGAGGCCGAGGCCGCCTCTGCCTCTGAGCTATTCCAGAAGTAGTGAGGAGGCTTTTT
TGGAGGCCTAGGCTTTTGCAAAAAGCTCCCGGGAGCTTGTATATCCATTTTCGGATCTGATCAGCACGTG
TTGACAATTAATCATCGGCATAGTATATCGGCATAGTATAATACGACAAGGTGAGGAACTAAACCATGGC
CAAGTTGACCAGTGCCGTTCCGGTGCTCACCGCGCGCGACGTCGCCGGAGCGGTCGAGTTCTGGACCGAC
CGGCTCGGGTTCTCCCGGGACTTCGTGGAGGACGACTTCGCCGGTGTGGTCCGGGACGACGTGACCCTGT
TCATCAGCGCGGTCCAGGACCAGGTGGTGCCGGACAACACCCTGGCCTGGGTGTGGGTGCGCGGCCTGGA
CGAGCTGTACGCCGAGTGGTCGGAGGTCGTGTCCACGAACTTCCGGGACGCCTCCGGGCCGGCCATGACC
GAGATCGGCGAGCAGCCGTGGGGGCGGGAGTTCGCCCTGCGCGACCCGGCCGGCAACTGCGTGCACTTCG
TGGCCGAGGAGCAGGACTGACACGTGCTACGAGATTTCGATTCCACCGCCGCCTTCTATGAAAGGTTGGG
CTTCGGAATCGTTTTCCGGGACGCCGGCTGGATGATCCTCCAGCGCGGGGATCTCATGCTGGAGTTCTTC
GCCCACCCCAACTTGTTTATTGCAGCTTATAATGGTTACAAATAAAGCAATAGCATCACAAATTTCACAA
ATAAAGCATTTTTTTCACTGCATTCTAGTTGTGGTTTGTCCAAACTCATCAATGTATCTTATCATGTCTG
TATACCGTCGACCTCTAGCTAGAGCTTGGCGTAATCATGGTCATAGCTGTTTCCTGTGTGAAATTGTTAT
CCGCTCACAATTCCACACAACATACGAGCCGGAAGCATAAAGTGTAAAGCCTGGGGTGCCTAATGAGTGA
GCTAACTCACATTAATTGCGTTGCGCTCACTGCCCGCTTTCCAGTCGGGAAACCTGTCGTGCCAGCTGCA
TTAATGAATCGGCCAACGCGCGGGGAGAGGCGGTTTGCGTATTGGGCGCTCTTCCGCTTCCTCGCTCACT
GACTCGCTGCGCTCGGTCGTTCGGCTGCGGCGAGCGGTATCAGCTCACTCAAAGGCGGTAATACGGTTAT
CCACAGAATCAGGGGATAACGCAGGAAAGAACATGTGAGCAAAAGGCCAGCAAAAGGCCAGGAACCGTAA
AAAGGCCGCGTTGCTGGCGTTTTTCCATAGGCTCCGCCCCCCTGACGAGCATCACAAAAATCGACGCTCA
AGTCAGAGGTGGCGAAACCCGACAGGACTATAAAGATACCAGGCGTTTCCCCCTGGAAGCTCCCTCGTGC
GCTCTCCTGTTCCGACCCTGCCGCTTACCGGATACCTGTCCGCCTTTCTCCCTTCGGGAAGCGTGGCGCT
TTCTCATAGCTCACGCTGTAGGTATCTCAGTTCGGTGTAGGTCGTTCGCTCCAAGCTGGGCTGTGTGCAC
GAACCCCCCGTTCAGCCCGACCGCTGCGCCTTATCCGGTAACTATCGTCTTGAGTCCAACCCGGTAAGAC
ACGACTTATCGCCACTGGCAGCAGCCACTGGTAACAGGATTAGCAGAGCGAGGTATGTAGGCGGTGCTAC
AGAGTTCTTGAAGTGGTGGCCTAACTACGGCTACACTAGAAGAACAGTATTTGGTATCTGCGCTCTGCTG
AAGCCAGTTACCTTCGGAAAAAGAGTTGGTAGCTCTTGATCCGGCAAACAAACCACCGCTGGTAGCGGTG
GTTTTTTTGTTTGCAAGCAGCAGATTACGCGCAGAAAAAAAGGATCTCAAGAAGATCCTTTGATCTTTTC
TACGGGGTCTGACGCTCAGTGGAACGAAAACTCACGTTAAGGGATTTTGGTCATGAGATTATCAAAAAGG
ATCTTCACCTAGATCCTTTTAAATTAAAAATGAAGTTTTAAATCAATCTAAAGTATATATGAGTAAACTT
GGTCTGACAGTTACCAATGCTTAATCAGTGAGGCACCTATCTCAGCGATCTGTCTATTTCGTTCATCCAT
AGTTGCCTGACTCCCCGTCGTGTAGATAACTACGATACGGGAGGGCTTACCATCTGGCCCCAGTGCTGCA
ATGATACCGCGAGACCCACGCTCACCGGCTCCAGATTTATCAGCAATAAACCAGCCAGCCGGAAGGGCCG
AGCGCAGAAGTGGTCCTGCAACTTTATCCGCCTCCATCCAGTCTATTAATTGTTGCCGGGAAGCTAGAGT
AAGTAGTTCGCCAGTTAATAGTTTGCGCAACGTTGTTGCCATTGCTACAGGCATCGTGGTGTCACGCTCG
TCGTTTGGTATGGCTTCATTCAGCTCCGGTTCCCAACGATCAAGGCGAGTTACATGATCCCCCATGTTGT
GCAAAAAAGCGGTTAGCTCCTTCGGTCCTCCGATCGTTGTCAGAAGTAAGTTGGCCGCAGTGTTATCACT
CATGGTTATGGCAGCACTGCATAATTCTCTTACTGTCATGCCATCCGTAAGATGCTTTTCTGTGACTGGT
GAGTACTCAACCAAGTCATTCTGAGAATAGTGTATGCGGCGACCGAGTTGCTCTTGCCCGGCGTCAATAC
GGGATAATACCGCGCCACATAGCAGAACTTTAAAAGTGCTCATCATTGGAAAACGTTCTTCGGGGCGAAA
ACTCTCAAGGATCTTACCGCTGTTGAGATCCAGTTCGATGTAACCCACTCGTGCACCCAACTGATCTTCA
GCATCTTTTACTTTCACCAGCGTTTCTGGGTGAGCAAAAACAGGAAGGCAAAATGCCGCAAAAAAGGGAA
TAAGGGCGACACGGAAATGTTGAATACTCATACTCTTCCTTTTTCAATATTATTGAAGCATTTATCAGGG
TTATTGTCTCATGAGCGGATACATATTTGAATGTATTTAGAAAAATAAACAAATAGGGGTTCCGCGCACA
TTTCCCCGAAAAGTGCCACCTGAC
Features (pLannotate 1.2.2; 35 found; start..end, strand, type, name):
     31..83      -  misc_feature   bom (fragment): basis of mobility region from pBR322
    238..617     +  enhancer       CMV enhancer: human cytomegalovirus immediate early enhancer
    618..817     +  promoter       CMV promoter: human cytomegalovirus (CMV) immediate early promoter
    835..1015    +  LTR            5' LTR (truncated): truncated 5' long terminal repeat (LTR) from HIV-1
   1062..1187    +  misc_feature   HIV-1 Ψ: packaging signal of human immunodeficiency virus type 1
   1171..1534    +  CDS            HIV-1 gag (fragment): gag protein from human immunodeficiency virus 1; gag
   1680..1913    +  misc_feature   RRE: The Rev response element (RRE) of HIV-1 allows for Rev-dependent mRNA export from the nucleus to the cytoplasm.
   3275..3344    +  ncRNA          RNA-OUT: Accession: RF00240 - RNA-OUT
   3409..3615    +  CDS            env (fragment): ENV_HV2ST - Experimental evidence at protein level: Swiss-Prot protein existence level 1. The gp120-gp41 heterodimer allows rapid transcytosis of the virus through CD4 negative cells such as simple epithelial monolayers of the intestinal, rectal and endocervical epithelial barriers. Both gp120 and gp41 specifically recognize glycosphingolipids galactosyl- ceramide (GalCer) or 3' sulfo-galactosyl-ceramide (GalS) present in the lipid rafts structures of epithelial cells. Binding to these alternative receptors allows the rapid transcytosis of the virus through the epithelial cells. This transcyto
   3628..3728    +  CDS            Rev (fragment): human immunodeficiency virus 1 (HIV-1) Rev protein; rev; enhances nuclear export of unspliced and incompletely spliced viral mRNAs
   3778..3895    +  misc_feature   cPPT/CTS: central polypurine tract and central termination sequence of HIV-1
   3948..4162    +  promoter       H1 promoter: human H1 RNA promoter
   4266..5477    +  promoter       UbC promoter: human ubiquitin C promoter
   5488..5505    -  misc_feature   MCS (fragment): pUC18/19 multiple cloning site
   5541..7901    +  CDS            Dlg1 (fragment): DLG1_MOUSE - Also known as Dlgh1. Experimental evidence at protein level: Swiss-Prot protein existence level 1. Essential multidomain scaffolding protein required for normal development. Recruits channels, receptors and signaling molecules to discrete plasma membrane domains in polarized cells. Regulates the excitability of cardiac myocytes by modulating the functional expression of Kv4 channels (By similarity). Functional regulator of Kv1.5 channel (By similarity). May play a role in adherens junction assembly, signal transduction, cell proliferation, synaptogenesis and lymphocyte activation.
   7947..8666    +  CDS            EGFP: the original enhanced GFP (Yang et al., 1996) mammalian codon-optimized
   8686..8709    +  misc_feature   MCS (fragment): pBluescript multiple cloning site
   8709..9297    +  misc_feature   WPRE: woodchuck hepatitis virus posttranscriptional regulatory element
   9222..9809    +  CDS            nef: NEF_HV112 - Experimental evidence at protein level: Swiss-Prot protein existence level 1. Extracellular Nef protein targets CD4(+) T-lymphocytes for apoptosis by interacting with CXCR4 surface receptors. From Human immunodeficiency virus type 1 group M subtype B (isolate PCV12) (HIV-1).
   9816..9996    +  LTR            5' LTR (truncated): truncated 5' long terminal repeat (LTR) from HIV-1
  10028..10252   +  polyA_signal   bGH poly(A) signal: bovine growth hormone polyadenylation signal
  10256..10277   +  promoter       SV40 promoter (fragment): SV40 enhancer and early promoter
  10298..10726   +  rep_origin     f1 ori (sequence partly withheld): f1 bacteriophage origin of replication; arrow indicates direction of (+) strand synthesis
  10740..11069   +  promoter       SV40 promoter: SV40 enhancer and early promoter
  11117..11164   +  promoter       EM7 promoter: synthetic bacterial promoter&nbsp
  11183..11557   +  CDS            BleoR: antibiotic-binding protein; Sh ble from Streptoalloteichus hindustanus; confers resistance to bleomycin, phleomycin, and Zeocin™
  11567..11692   +  CDS            ble (fragment): BLE_KLEPN - Experimental evidence at protein level: Swiss-Prot protein existence level 1. Binding protein with a strong affinity to the bleomycin family of antibiotics. Binds to CL990; an antimitotic-antibiotic compound. From Klebsiella pneumoniae.
  11687..11808   +  polyA_signal   SV40 poly(A) signal: SV40 polyadenylation signal
  11879..11901   -  protein_bind   lac operator (fragment): The lac repressor binds to the lac operator to inhibit transcription in E. coli. This inhibition can be relieved by adding lactose or isopropyl-β-D-thiogalactopyranoside (IPTG). lac repressor encoded by lacI
  11905..11935   -  promoter       lac promoter: promoter for the E. coli lac operon
  11950..11971   -  protein_bind   CAP binding site: CAP binding activates transcription in the presence of cAMP. E. coli catabolite activator protein
  11984..12076   -  CDS            lacI (fragment): lac repressor; lacI; The lac repressor binds to the lac operator to inhibit transcription in E. coli. This inhibition can be relieved by adding lactose or isopropyl-β-D-thiogalactopyranoside (IPTG).
  12259..12847   -  rep_origin     ori: high-copy-number ColE1/pMB1/pBR322/pUC origin of replication
  13018..13878   -  CDS            AmpR: β-lactamase; bla; confers resistance to ampicillin, carbenicillin, and related antibiotics
  13879..13983   -  promoter       AmpR promoter: bla
