[The description below was written by a language model from this plasmid's Addgene catalogue record and pLannotate feature annotations shown in this document.]
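Description:
FH95pUp97aGW (C3) is a lentiviral transfer plasmid built on the FUGW backbone, designed for a "molecular replacement" approach in which an endogenous protein is knocked down while a related recombinant protein is expressed from the same virus. It is maintained in E. coli through a high-copy ColE1/pUC-type origin with ampicillin resistance. The backbone also carries an f1 origin and an SV40/EM7-driven bleomycin/Zeocin resistance cassette that lies outside the viral genome. The sequenced plasmid is about 14 kb.

The viral portion begins with a CMV enhancer/promoter fused to a truncated HIV-1 5' LTR, which drives genomic RNA production in packaging cells. It is followed by the Ψ packaging signal with a gag fragment, the Rev response element, and the cPPT/CTS. Two expression units follow. A human H1 (Pol III) promoter transcribes a short hairpin RNA against rat Psd95, and a human ubiquitin C promoter drives the SAP97alpha coding sequence (annotated as Dlg1) joined through a linker to C-terminal EGFP. A WPRE downstream of the fusion enhances transcript expression, and the cassette ends at the 3' LTR, followed by a bGH polyadenylation signal. The annotation labels the 3' LTR as truncated, but the record does not explicitly state whether it is self-inactivating. Some automated annotations, such as nef, env, and RNA-OUT fragments, most likely reflect residual HIV-1 or backbone sequence rather than functional elements.

The construct is intended for transducing mammalian cells to silence PSD-95 while supplying fluorescently tagged SAP97alpha. The associated work concerns how the N-terminal domains of these scaffolds regulate synaptic AMPA receptor function.
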