Addgene plasmid #74019: FH95pUp97aGW (C3)
Purpose: lentiviral expression of Psd95 shRNA and SAP97alpha-EGFP fusion
Depositing lab: Robert Malenka & Oliver Schluter & Weifeng Xu. Depositing organization: Stanford University. Publication: Alternative N-terminal domains of PSD-95 and SAP97 govern activity-dependent regulation of synaptic AMPA receptor function. Schluter OM, Xu W, Malenka RC. Neuron. 2006 Jul 6;51(1):99-111. 10.1016/j.neuron.2006.05.016 PubMed 16815335.
Backbone
  Vector backbone: FUGW
  Backbone manufacturer: David Baltimore (Addgene plasmid # 14883)
  Backbone size w/o insert (bp): 9941
  Vector type: Mammalian Expression, Lentiviral, RNAi
Growth in bacteria
  Bacterial resistance: Ampicillin, 100 μg/mL
  Growth temperature: 37°C
  Growth strain: NEB Stable
  Copy number: High Copy
Gene/Insert
  Gene/Insert name: Psd95 shRNA (alt name: SAP97alpha EGFP fusion co-expressed)
  gRNA/shRNA sequence: GGA CAT CCA GGC ACA CAA G
  Species: R. norvegicus (rat)
  Promoter: H1
  Cloning method: Restriction Enzyme; 5′ cloning site EcoRI (not destroyed); 3′ cloning site BstBI (destroyed during cloning)
  Sequencing primers: 5′ H1 tcgctatgtgttctgggaaa
Terms and licenses: Academic/Nonprofit Terms; Industry Terms: Not Available to Industry
Depositor comments: Map: FH95pUp95GW-SalI-XbaI-(p97a)-BamHI-(linker)-(EGFP)-BglII-BsrBI-EcoRV-HinDIII-ClaI
How to cite: FH95pUp97aGW (C3) was a gift from Robert Malenka & Oliver Schluter & Weifeng Xu (Addgene plasmid # 74019 ; http://n2t.net/addgene:74019 ; RRID:Addgene_74019)
