>Addgene plasmid #74019 | FH95pUp97aGW (C3) | addgene partial sequence | sequence record 140861 | FUGW-Fwd 5'-ATTACAGGGACAGCAGAGATCC-3'
GTCATCAACCCGCTCCAAGGAATCGCGGGCCCAGTGTCACTAGGCGGGAACACCCAGCGCGCGTGCGCCC
TGGCAGGAAGATGGCTGTGAGGGACAGGGGAGTGGCGCCCTGCAATATTTGCATGTCGCTATGTGTTCTG
GGAAATCACCATAAACGTGAAATGTCTTTGGATTTGGGAATCTTATAAGTTCTGTATGAGACCACAGATC
CCCGGACATCCAGGCACACAAGTTCAAGAGACTTGTGTGCCTGGATGTCCTTTTTGGAAAGCTTATCGAA
TTAATTAACCCGTGTCGGCTCCAGATCTGGCCTCCGCGCCGGGTTTTGGCGCCTCCCGCGGGCGCCCCCC
TCCTCACGGCGAGCGCTGCCACGTCAGACGAAGGGCGCAGCGAGCGTCCTGATCCTTCCGCCCGGACGCT
CAGGACAGCGGCCCGCTGCTCATAAGACTCGGCCTTAGAACCCCAGTATCAGCAGAAGGACATTTTAGGA
CGGGACTTGGGTGACTCTAGGGCACTGGTTTTCTTTCCAGAGAGCGGAACAGGCGAGGAAAAGTAGTCCC
TTCTCGGCGATTCTGCGGAGGGATCTCCGTGGGGCGGTGAACGCCGATGATTATATAAGGACGCGCCGGG
TGTGGCACAGCTAGTTCCGTCGCAGCCGGGATTTGGGTCGCGGTTCTTGTTTGTGGATCGCTGTGATCGT
CACTTGGTGAGTAGCGGGCTGCTGGGCTGGCCGGGGCTTTCGTGGCCGCCGGGCCGCTCGGTGGGACGGA
AGCGTGTGGAGAGACCGCCAAGGGCTGTAGTCTGGGTCCGCGAGCAAGGTTGCCCTGAACTGG
