>Addgene plasmid #74019 | FH95pUp97aGW (C3) | addgene partial sequence | sequence record 140942 | EGFP-N 5'-CGTCGCCGTCCAGCTCGACCAG-3'
CTTGCTCACCATGGTGGCGATGGATCTTCCACCTGAACCTCCTGATCCACCGGATCCTAATTTTTCTTTT
GCTGGGACCCAGATGTAAGGACCAGACTGCTCTTCTATGATCTGCTTCACTTGATTGTAAATGTCCTCCA
GCGTGTCTCCCTGGACAATAGCTGTGAAATGCTCAGTGAACTCCTGCTCCAGTCTCACTGCTCTCTCAAA
CGTTTTTCTGGCCTGTTCGTCTGTTAGGCGTTTATTCATTTCCATGATATTTTCCATGGATTTGGGTTTA
ATAAAAATAGATATTGGATAGAGCTGTGCAATCTGCAACCTCTTGATGGCATTTCCAGACACATCAAGGA
TACAATGCTTGCCCTTCTCTGCTACTGCTCGCACAGATTGGACACTCGTTCCGTATAGATGGTTGTTATA
CTGGCCAGCTTCAATGAATTTATGCTCCTGGATATCTTTCTCCATCTGTTCTCTTGAAGTCACAAAATGG
TAATCTCGTCCATCCACCTCATAGTCACGCTTTGGTCTAGTTGTATGAGGGACACAGGATCCAAATTTGT
CAGGAAATTCTGAGATTAAGTCATCATTTACTCTGTCTTTCATAGGTCCTAATATGATGACTGGTCGGGT
ATAATTAACTTCTTGCTGATTCACCGGCTCATACGATAAAACATATTCTTCTTGACCACGGTAACTACTT
TCGCTATCGCTGGCATTAGAAGTTACGTGCTGGTCAGCATCACTTGTTTCCTGCTCACTCTGGTCCTTGT
TCTTGTAGAAGGGAA
