>Addgene plasmid #74019 | FH95pUp97aGW (C3) | addgene partial sequence | sequence record 141050 | hUBCpro-F 5'-TGAAGCTCCGGTTTTGAACT-3'
AATGTAATCATTTGGGTCAATATGTAATTTTCAGTGTTAGACTAGTAAATTGTCCGCTAAATTCTGGCCG
TTTTTGGCTTTTTTGTTAGACGAAGCTTGGGCTGCAGGTCGACTCTAGACCACCATGGATTGCCTGTGCA
TTGTAACTACAAAGAAATACCGGTATCAGGACGAAGAGGTGCTGCCTTCAGAGCGGATTTCCCCGCAAGT
CCCAAATGAGGTGCTGGGTCCGGAGCTGGTTCACGTCTCGGAGAAGAGCCTGTCAGAGATTGAGAATGTC
CACGGGTTTGTCTCTCACTCTCATATCTCACCCATAAAGGCAAATCCTCCTCCTGTGCTGGTCAACACAG
ACAGCTTGGAGACACCAACTTATGTTAATGGTACTGATGCAGATTATGAATATGAGGAAATCACACTTGA
AAGGGGAAATTCAGGCCTTGGTTTCAGCATTGCAGGAGGTACAGACAACCCACACATTGGAGATGACTCA
AGTATTTTCATCACCAAAATTATCACGGGAGGAGCAGCTGCCCAGGATGGAAGATTGCGGGTAAATGACT
GTATACTGAGAGTAAATGAAGCAGATGTTCGTGATGTAACCCACAGCAAAGCAGTTGAAGCATTGAAAGA
AGCTGGATCGATAGTGCGATTATATGTGAAAAGGCGGAAGCCAGCCTCAGAA
